>Addgene plasmid #52509 | FLAG-HA-FbxO5-pcDNA3.1- | depositor full sequence | sequence record 81662 | FLAG-HA-FbxO5-pcDNA3.1- sequence 6840 bps
GACGGATCGGGAGATCTCCCGATCCCCTATGGTGCACTCTCAGTACAATCTGCTCTGATGCCGCATAGTT
AAGCCAGTATCTGCTCCCTGCTTGTGTGTTGGAGGTCGCTGAGTAGTGCGCGAGCAAAATTTAAGCTACA
ACAAGGCAAGGCTTGACCGACAATTGCATGAAGAATCTGCTTAGGGTTAGGCGTTTTGCGCTGCTTCGCG
ATGTACGGGCCAGATATACGCGTTGACATTGATTATTGACTAGTTATTAATAGTAATCAATTACGGGGTC
ATTAGTTCATAGCCCATATATGGAGTTCCGCGTTACATAACTTACGGTAAATGGCCCGCCTGGCTGACCG
CCCAACGACCCCCGCCCATTGACGTCAATAATGACGTATGTTCCCATAGTAACGCCAATAGGGACTTTCC
ATTGACGTCAATGGGTGGAGTATTTACGGTAAACTGCCCACTTGGCAGTACATCAAGTGTATCATATGCC
AAGTACGCCCCCTATTGACGTCAATGACGGTAAATGGCCCGCCTGGCATTATGCCCAGTACATGACCTTA
TGGGACTTTCCTACTTGGCAGTACATCTACGTATTAGTCATCGCTATTACCATGGTGATGCGGTTTTGGC
AGTACATCAATGGGCGTGGATAGCGGTTTGACTCACGGGGATTTCCAAGTCTCCACCCCATTGACGTCAA
TGGGAGTTTGTTTTGGCACCAAAATCAACGGGACTTTCCAAAATGTCGTAACAACTCCGCCCCATTGACG
CAAATGGGCGGTAGGCGTGTACGGTGGGAGGTCTATATAAGCAGAGCTCTCTGGCTAACTAGAGAACCCA
CTGCTTACTGGCTTATCGAAATTAATACGACTCACTATAGGGAGACCCAAGCTGGCTAGCCACCATGGAC
TACAAAGACGATGACGATAAAGGGGGCGGTGGAGGTTACCCATACGATGTTCCAGATTACGCTGGTGGAG
GTGGAGGTTCTAGAATGAGCCGGCGCCCCTGCAGCTGCGCCCTACGGCCACCCCGCTGCTCCTGCAGCGC
CAGCCCCAGCGCAGTGACAGCCGCCGGGCGCCCTCGACCCTCGGATAGTTGTAAAGAAGAAAGTTCTACC
CTTTCTGTCAAAATGAAGTGTGATTTTAATTGTAACCATGTTCATTCCGGACTTAAACTGGTAAAACCTG
ATGACATTGGAAGACTAGTTTCCTACACCCCTGCATATTTGGAAGGTTCCTGTAAAGACTGCATTAAAGA
CTATGAAAGGCTGTCATGTATTGGGTCACCGATTGTGAGCCCTAGGATTGTAGAACTTGAAACTGAAAGC
AAGCGCTTGCATAACAAGGAAAATCAACATGTGCAACAGACACTTAATAGTACAAATGAAATAGAAGCAC
TAGAGACCAGTAGACTTTATGAAGACAGTGGCTATTCCTCATTTTCTCTACAAAGTGGCCTCAGTGAACA
TGAAGAAGGTAGCCTCCTGGAGGAGAATTTCGGTGACAGTCTACAATCCTGCCTGCTACAAATACAAAGC
CCAGACCAATATCCCAACAAAAACTTGCTGCCAGTTCTTCATTTTGAAAAAGTGGTTTGTTCAACATTAA
AAAAGAATGCAAAACGAAATCCTAAAGTAGATCGGGAGATGCTGAAGGAAATTATAGCCAGAGGAAATTT
TAGACTGCAGAATATAATTGGCAGAAAAATGGGCCTAGAATGTGTAGATATTCTCAGCGAACTCTTTCGA
AGGGGACTCAGACATGTCTTAGCAACTATTTTAGCACAACTCAGTGACATGGACTTAATCAATGTGTCTA
AAGTGAGCACAACTTGGAAGAAGATCCTAGAAGATGATAAGGGGGCATTCCAGTTGTACAGTAAAGCAAT
ACAAAGAGTTACCGAAAACAACAATAAATTTTCACCTCATGCTTCAACCAGAGAATATGTTATGTTCAGA
ACCCCACTGGCTTCTGTTCAGAAATCAGCAGCCCAGACTTCTCTCAAAAAAGATGCTCAAACCAAGTTAT
CCAATCAAGGTGATCAGAAAGGTTCTACTTATAGTCGACACAATGAATTCTCTGAGGTTGCCAAGACATT
GAAAAAGAACGAAAGCCTCAAAGCCTGTATTCGCTGTAATTCACCTGCAAAATATGATTGCTATTTACAA
CGGGCAACCTGCAAACGAGAAGGCTGTGGATTTGATTATTGTACGAAGTGTCTCTGTAATTATCATACTA
CTAAAGACTGTTCAGATGGCAAGCTCCTCAAAGCCAGTTGTAAAATAGGTCCCCTGCCTGGTACAAAGAA
AAGCAAAAAGAATTTACGAAGATTGTGAGCGGCCGCCACTGTGCTGGATATCTGCAGAATTCCACCACAC
TGGACTAGTGGATCCGAGCTCGGTACCAAGCTTAAGTTTAAACCGCTGATCAGCCTCGACTGTGCCTTCT
AGTTGCCAGCCATCTGTTGTTTGCCCCTCCCCCGTGCCTTCCTTGACCCTGGAAGGTGCCACTCCCACTG
TCCTTTCCTAATAAAATGAGGAAATTGCATCGCATTGTCTGAGTAGGTGTCATTCTATTCTGGGGGGTGG
GGTGGGGCAGGACAGCAAGGGGGAGGATTGGGAAGACAATAGCAGGCATGCTGGGGATGCGGTGGGCTCT
ATGGCTTCTGAGGCGGAAAGAACCAGCTGGGGCTCTAGGGGGTATCCCC
[124 nt withheld, positions 2710-2833]
C
[91 nt withheld, positions 2835-2925]
A
[49 nt withheld, positions 2927-2975]
CCTTTGACGTTGGAGTCCACGTTCTTT
[37 nt withheld, positions 3003-3039]
ACCCTATCTCGGTCTATTCTTTTGATTTATAAGGGATTTTGCCGATTTCGGCCTATTGGTTAAAAAATGA
GCTGATTTAACAAAAATTTAACGCGAATTAATTCTGTGGAATGTGTGTCAGTTAGGGTGTGGAAAGTCCC
CAGGCTCCCCAGCAGGCAGAAGTATGCAAAGCATGCATCTCAATTAGTCAGCAACCAGGTGTGGAAAGTC
CCCAGGCTCCCCAGCAGGCAGAAGTATGCAAAGCATGCATCTCAATTAGTCAGCAACCATAGTCCCGCCC
CTAACTCCGCCCATCCCGCCCCTAACTCCGCCCAGTTCCGCCCATTCTCCGCCCCATGGCTGACTAATTT
TTTTTATTTATGCAGAGGCCGAGGCCGCCTCTGCCTCTGAGCTATTCCAGAAGTAGTGAGGAGGCTTTTT
TGGAGGCCTAGGCTTTTGCAAAAAGCTCCCGGGAGCTTGTATATCCATTTTCGGATCTGATCAAGAGACA
GGATGAGGATCGTTTCGCATGATTGAACAAGATGGATTGCACGCAGGTTCTCCGGCCGCTTGGGTGGAGA
GGCTATTCGGCTATGACTGGGCACAACAGACAATCGGCTGCTCTGATGCCGCCGTGTTCCGGCTGTCAGC
GCAGGGGCGCCCGGTTCTTTTTGTCAAGACCGACCTGTCCGGTGCCCTGAATGAACTGCAGGACGAGGCA
GCGCGGCTATCGTGGCTGGCCACGACGGGCGTTCCTTGCGCAGCTGTGCTCGACGTTGTCACTGAAGCGG
GAAGGGACTGGCTGCTATTGGGCGAAGTGCCGGGGCAGGATCTCCTGTCATCTCACCTTGCTCCTGCCGA
GAAAGTATCCATCATGGCTGATGCAATGCGGCGGCTGCATACGCTTGATCCGGCTACCTGCCCATTCGAC
CACCAAGCGAAACATCGCATCGAGCGAGCACGTACTCGGATGGAAGCCGGTCTTGTCGATCAGGATGATC
TGGACGAAGAGCATCAGGGGCTCGCGCCAGCCGAACTGTTCGCCAGGCTCAAGGCGCGCATGCCCGACGG
CGAGGATCTCGTCGTGACCCATGGCGATGCCTGCTTGCCGAATATCATGGTGGAAAATGGCCGCTTTTCT
GGATTCATCGACTGTGGCCGGCTGGGTGTGGCGGACCGCTATCAGGACATAGCGTTGGCTACCCGTGATA
TTGCTGAAGAGCTTGGCGGCGAATGGGCTGACCGCTTCCTCGTGCTTTACGGTATCGCCGCTCCCGATTC
GCAGCGCATCGCCTTCTATCGCCTTCTTGACGAGTTCTTCTGAGCGGGACTCTGGGGTTCGAAATGACCG
ACCAAGCGACGCCCAACCTGCCATCACGAGATTTCGATTCCACCGCCGCCTTCTATGAAAGGTTGGGCTT
CGGAATCGTTTTCCGGGACGCCGGCTGGATGATCCTCCAGCGCGGGGATCTCATGCTGGAGTTCTTCGCC
CACCCCAACTTGTTTATTGCAGCTTATAATGGTTACAAATAAAGCAATAGCATCACAAATTTCACAAATA
AAGCATTTTTTTCACTGCATTCTAGTTGTGGTTTGTCCAAACTCATCAATGTATCTTATCATGTCTGTAT
ACCGTCGACCTCTAGCTAGAGCTTGGCGTAATCATGGTCATAGCTGTTTCCTGTGTGAAATTGTTATCCG
CTCACAATTCCACACAACATACGAGCCGGAAGCATAAAGTGTAAAGCCTGGGGTGCCTAATGAGTGAGCT
AACTCACATTAATTGCGTTGCGCTCACTGCCCGCTTTCCAGTCGGGAAACCTGTCGTGCCAGCTGCATTA
ATGAATCGGCCAACGCGCGGGGAGAGGCGGTTTGCGTATTGGGCGCTCTTCCGCTTCCTCGCTCACTGAC
TCGCTGCGCTCGGTCGTTCGGCTGCGGCGAGCGGTATCAGCTCACTCAAAGGCGGTAATACGGTTATCCA
CAGAATCAGGGGATAACGCAGGAAAGAACATGTGAGCAAAAGGCCAGCAAAAGGCCAGGAACCGTAAAAA
GGCCGCGTTGCTGGCGTTTTTCCATAGGCTCCGCCCCCCTGACGAGCATCACAAAAATCGACGCTCAAGT
CAGAGGTGGCGAAACCCGACAGGACTATAAAGATACCAGGCGTTTCCCCCTGGAAGCTCCCTCGTGCGCT
CTCCTGTTCCGACCCTGCCGCTTACCGGATACCTGTCCGCCTTTCTCCCTTCGGGAAGCGTGGCGCTTTC
TCATAGCTCACGCTGTAGGTATCTCAGTTCGGTGTAGGTCGTTCGCTCCAAGCTGGGCTGTGTGCACGAA
CCCCCCGTTCAGCCCGACCGCTGCGCCTTATCCGGTAACTATCGTCTTGAGTCCAACCCGGTAAGACACG
ACTTATCGCCACTGGCAGCAGCCACTGGTAACAGGATTAGCAGAGCGAGGTATGTAGGCGGTGCTACAGA
GTTCTTGAAGTGGTGGCCTAACTACGGCTACACTAGAAGAACAGTATTTGGTATCTGCGCTCTGCTGAAG
CCAGTTACCTTCGGAAAAAGAGTTGGTAGCTCTTGATCCGGCAAACAAACCACCGCTGGTAGCGGTTTTT
TTGTTTGCAAGCAGCAGATTACGCGCAGAAAAAAAGGATCTCAAGAAGATCCTTTGATCTTTTCTACGGG
GTCTGACGCTCAGTGGAACGAAAACTCACGTTAAGGGATTTTGGTCATGAGATTATCAAAAAGGATCTTC
ACCTAGATCCTTTTAAATTAAAAATGAAGTTTTAAATCAATCTAAAGTATATATGAGTAAACTTGGTCTG
ACAGTTACCAATGCTTAATCAGTGAGGCACCTATCTCAGCGATCTGTCTATTTCGTTCATCCATAGTTGC
CTGACTCCCCGTCGTGTAGATAACTACGATACGGGAGGGCTTACCATCTGGCCCCAGTGCTGCAATGATA
CCGCGAGACCCACGCTCACCGGCTCCAGATTTATCAGCAATAAACCAGCCAGCCGGAAGGGCCGAGCGCA
GAAGTGGTCCTGCAACTTTATCCGCCTCCATCCAGTCTATTAATTGTTGCCGGGAAGCTAGAGTAAGTAG
TTCGCCAGTTAATAGTTTGCGCAACGTTGTTGCCATTGCTACAGGCATCGTGGTGTCACGCTCGTCGTTT
GGTATGGCTTCATTCAGCTCCGGTTCCCAACGATCAAGGCGAGTTACATGATCCCCCATGTTGTGCAAAA
AAGCGGTTAGCTCCTTCGGTCCTCCGATCGTTGTCAGAAGTAAGTTGGCCGCAGTGTTATCACTCATGGT
TATGGCAGCACTGCATAATTCTCTTACTGTCATGCCATCCGTAAGATGCTTTTCTGTGACTGGTGAGTAC
TCAACCAAGTCATTCTGAGAATAGTGTATGCGGCGACCGAGTTGCTCTTGCCCGGCGTCAATACGGGATA
ATACCGCGCCACATAGCAGAACTTTAAAAGTGCTCATCATTGGAAAACGTTCTTCGGGGCGAAAACTCTC
AAGGATCTTACCGCTGTTGAGATCCAGTTCGATGTAACCCACTCGTGCACCCAACTGATCTTCAGCATCT
TTTACTTTCACCAGCGTTTCTGGGTGAGCAAAAACAGGAAGGCAAAATGCCGCAAAAAAGGGAATAAGGG
CGACACGGAAATGTTGAATACTCATACTCTTCCTTTTTCAATATTATTGAAGCATTTATCAGGGTTATTG
TCTCATGAGCGGATACATATTTGAATGTATTTAGAAAAATAAACAAATAGGGGTTCCGCGCACATTTCCC
CGAAAAGTGCCACCTGACGTC
Features (pLannotate 1.2.2; 22 found; start..end, strand, type, name):
     28..80      -  misc_feature   bom (fragment): basis of mobility region from pBR322
    235..614     +  enhancer       CMV enhancer: human cytomegalovirus immediate early enhancer
    615..818     +  promoter       CMV promoter: human cytomegalovirus (CMV) immediate early promoter
    814..847     +  LTR            5' LTR (truncated) (fragment): truncated 5' long terminal repeat (LTR) from HIV-1
    863..881     +  promoter       T7 promoter: promoter for bacteriophage T7 RNA polymerase
    907..931     +  CDS            3xFLAG (fragment): three tandem FLAG® epitope tags
    947..973     +  CDS            3xHA (fragment): three tandem HA epitope tags
    995..2335    +  CDS            FBXO5: FBX5_HUMAN - Also known as EMI1 From Homo sapiens (Human).
   2440..2664    +  polyA_signal   bGH poly(A) signal: bovine growth hormone polyadenylation signal
   2668..2689    +  promoter       SV40 promoter (fragment): SV40 enhancer and early promoter
   2710..3138    +  rep_origin     f1 ori (sequence partly withheld): f1 bacteriophage origin of replication; arrow indicates direction of (+) strand synthesis
   3152..3481    +  promoter       SV40 promoter: SV40 enhancer and early promoter
   3548..4339    +  CDS            neo: KKA2_KLEPN - Also known as kan, nptII. Experimental evidence at protein level: Swiss-Prot protein existence level 1. Resistance to kanamycin, neomycin, paromomycin, ribostamycin, butirosin and gentamicin B. From Klebsiella pneumoniae.
   4363..4521    +  CDS            ble (fragment): BLE_KLEPN - Experimental evidence at protein level: Swiss-Prot protein existence level 1. Binding protein with a strong affinity to the bleomycin family of antibiotics. Binds to CL990; an antimitotic-antibiotic compound. From Klebsiella pneumoniae.
   4516..4637    +  polyA_signal   SV40 poly(A) signal: SV40 polyadenylation signal
   4710..4726    -  protein_bind   lac operator: The lac repressor binds to the lac operator to inhibit transcription in E. coli. This inhibition can be relieved by adding lactose or isopropyl-β-D-thiogalactopyranoside (IPTG). lac repressor encoded by lacI
   4734..4764    -  promoter       lac promoter: promoter for the E. coli lac operon
   4779..4800    -  protein_bind   CAP binding site: CAP binding activates transcription in the presence of cAMP. E. coli catabolite activator protein
   4813..4905    -  CDS            lacI (fragment): lac repressor; lacI; The lac repressor binds to the lac operator to inhibit transcription in E. coli. This inhibition can be relieved by adding lactose or isopropyl-β-D-thiogalactopyranoside (IPTG).
   5088..5673    -  rep_origin     ori: high-copy-number ColE1/pMB1/pBR322/pUC origin of replication
   5844..6704    -  CDS            AmpR: β-lactamase; bla; confers resistance to ampicillin, carbenicillin, and related antibiotics
   6705..6809    -  promoter       AmpR promoter: bla
