[The description below was written by a language model from this plasmid's Addgene catalogue record and pLannotate feature annotations shown in this document.]
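Description:
FLAG-HA-FbxO5-pcDNA3.1- is a mammalian expression plasmid built on a modified Invitrogen pcDNA3.1(-) backbone, about 6.8 kb in total, for producing human FBXO5 (also known as EMI1 or FBX5) with a tandem N-terminal epitope tag. It is propagated in E. coli as a high-copy plasmid through its ColE1/pUC-type origin and selected with ampicillin via the β-lactamase gene. An f1 origin is also present. For mammalian cells, an SV40 early promoter drives a neomycin phosphotransferase cassette ending in an SV40 polyadenylation signal, which allows G418 selection of stable transfectants.

The payload sits between the CMV immediate-early enhancer/promoter and the bovine growth hormone polyadenylation signal. The backbone was altered so that a Kozak sequence, a FLAG epitope, a five-glycine spacer, an HA epitope and a second five-glycine spacer precede the multiple cloning site. The automated annotation reports these as fragments of 3xFLAG and 3xHA, which is consistent with single copies of each tag. The roughly 1.35 kb FBXO5 coding sequence, amplified from a human cDNA clone, was inserted in frame between XbaI and NotI sites, both of which are retained. A T7 promoter lies just upstream of the tag and could support in vitro transcription as well as serving as a sequencing primer site. Other short hits in the feature table, such as a truncated HIV-1 LTR fragment, a ble fragment and lac-region remnants, look like backbone residue or annotation artefacts rather than functional elements.

The construct is intended for transient or stable expression of tagged FBXO5, an F-box protein, in mammalian cells. The dual FLAG-HA tag suits detection by immunoblotting and single or sequential affinity purification. The record does not state a more specific experimental use.
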