Addgene plasmid #52509: FLAG-HA-FbxO5-pcDNA3.1-
Purpose: expresses human FbxO5 in mammalian cells with FLAG-HA tag at N-terminus
Depositing lab: Adam Antebi. Depositing organization: Max Planck Institute for Biology of Ageing. Publication: DRE-1/FBXO11-Dependent Degradation of BLMP-1/BLIMP-1 Governs C. elegans Developmental Timing and Maturation. Horn M, Geisen C, Cermak L, Becker B, Nakamura S, Klein C, Pagano M, Antebi A. Dev Cell. 2014 Mar 4. pii: S1534-5807(14)00069-0. doi: 10.1016/j.devcel.2014.01.028. PubMed 24613396.
Backbone
  Vector backbone: pcDNA3.1-
  Backbone manufacturer: Invitrogen
  Backbone size w/o insert (bp): 5489
  Total vector size (bp): 6840
  Modifications to backbone: added FLAG-HA tag in front of MCS, tag coding sequence has: Kozak – FLAG - 5x Glycine – HA – 5x Glycine – MCS ...
  Vector type: Mammalian Expression
  Selectable markers: Neomycin (select with G418)
Growth in bacteria
  Bacterial resistance: Ampicillin, 100 μg/mL
  Growth temperature: 37°C
  Growth strain: DH5alpha
  Copy number: High Copy
Gene/Insert
  Gene/Insert name: FbxO5 (alt names: EMI1; Fbxo31; Fbx5)
  Species: H. sapiens (human); FbxO5
  Insert size (bp): 1351
  GenBank ID: NM_012177.3
  Entrez Gene: FBXO5 (a.k.a. EMI1, FBX5, Fbxo31)
  Promoter: CMV
  Tag / fusion protein: FLAG-HA (N terminal on backbone)
  Cloning method: Restriction Enzyme; 5′ cloning site Xba I (not destroyed); 3′ cloning site Not I (not destroyed)
  Sequencing primers: 5′ T7; 3′ BGH-polyA reverse
Resource information
  A portion of this plasmid was derived from a plasmid made by: insert cDNA was amplified from DF/HCC PlasmID # HsCD00040868 Accession: BC018905
Terms and licenses: Academic/Nonprofit Terms; Industry Terms: Not Available to Industry
How to cite: FLAG-HA-FbxO5-pcDNA3.1- was a gift from Adam Antebi (Addgene plasmid # 52509 ; http://n2t.net/addgene:52509 ; RRID:Addgene_52509)
