>Addgene plasmid #52509 | FLAG-HA-FbxO5-pcDNA3.1- | addgene partial sequence | sequence record 119969 | CMV-F 5'-CGCAAATGGGCGGTAGGCGTG-3'
ACTAGAGAACCCACTGCTTACTGGCTTATCGAAATTAATACGACTCACTATAGGGAGACCCAAGCTGGCT
AGCCACCATGGACTACAAAGACGATGACGATAAAGGGGGCGGTGGAGGTTACCCATACGATGTTCCAGAT
TACGCTGGTGGAGGTGGAGGTTCTAGAATGAGCCGGCGCCCCTGCAGCTGCGCCCTACGGCCACCCCGCT
GCTCCTGCAGCGCCAGCCCCAGCGCAGTGACAGCCGCCGGGCGCCCTCGACCCTCGGATAGTTGTAAAGA
AGAAAGTTCTACCCTTTCTGTCAAAATGAAGTGTGATTTTAATTGTAACCATGTTCATTCCGGACTTAAA
CTGGTAAAACCTGATGACATTGGAAGACTAGTTTCCTACACCCCTGCATATTTGGAAGGTTCCTGTAAAG
ACTGCATTAAAGACTATGAAAGGCTGTCATGTATTGGGTCACCGATTGTGAGCCCTAGGATTGTAGAACT
TGAAACTGAAAGCAAGCGCTTGCATAACAAGGAAAATCAACATGTGCAACAGACACTTAATAGTACAAAT
GAAATAGAAGCACTAGAGACCAGTAGACTTTATGAAGACAGTGGCTATTCCTCATTTTCTCTACAAAGTG
GCCTCAGTGAACATGAAGAAGGTAGCCTCCTGGAGGAGAATTTCGGTGACAGTCTACAATCCTGCCTGCT
ACAAATACAAAGCCCAGACCAATATCCCAACAAAAACTTGCTGCCAGTTCTTCATTTTGAAAAAGTGGTT
TGTTCAACATTAAAAAAGAATGCAAAACGAAATCCTAAAGTAGATCGGGAGATGCTGAAGGAAATTATAG
CCAGAGGAAATTTTAGACTGCAGAATATAATTGGCAGAAAAATGGGCCTAGAATGTGTAGATATTCTCAG
CGAACTCTTTCGAAGGGGACTCAGACATGTCTTA
