>Addgene plasmid #52509 | FLAG-HA-FbxO5-pcDNA3.1- | addgene partial sequence | sequence record 119970 | BGH-rev 5'-TAGAAGGCACAGTCGAGG-3'
CGAGCTCGGATCCACTAGTCCAGTGTGGTGGAATTCTGCAGATATCCAGCACAGTGGCGGCCGCTCACAA
TCTTCGTAAATTCTTTTTGCTTTTCTTTGTACCAGGCAGGGGACCTATTTTACAACTGGCTTTGAGGAGC
TTGCCATCTGAACAGTCTTTAGTAGTATGATAATTACAGAGACACTTCGTACAATAATCAAATCCACAGC
CTTCTCGTTTGCAGGTTGCCCGTTGTAAATAGCAATCATATTTTGCAGGTGAATTACAGCGAATACAGGC
TTTGAGGCTTTCGTTCTTTTTCAATGTCTTGGCAACCTCAGAGAATTCATTGTGTCGACTATAAGTAGAA
CCTTTCTGATCACCTTGATTGGATAACTTGGTTTGAGCATCTTTTTTGAGAGAAGTCTGGGCTGCTGATT
TCTGAACAGAAGCCAGTGGGGTTCTGAACATAACATATTCTCTGGTTGAAGCATGAGGTGAAAATTTATT
GTTGTTTTCGGTAACTCTTTGTATTGCTTTACTGTACAACTGGAATGCCCCCTTATCATCTTCTAGGATC
TTCTTCCAAGTTGTGCTCACTTTAGACACATTGATTAAGTCCATGTCACTGAGTTGTGCTAAAATAGTTG
CTAAGACATGTCTGAGTCCCCTTCGAAAGAGTTCGCTGAGAATATCTACACATTCTAGGCCCATTTTTCT
GCCAATTATATTCTGCAGTCTAAAATTTCCTCTGGCTATAATTTCCTTCAGCATCTCCCGATCTACTTTA
GGATTTCGTTTTGCATTCTTTTTTAATGTTGAACAAACCACTTTTTCAAA
